Addgene plasmid #167884: NAX_CAGGS_CAS9_m4_VPR_iRFP713
Purpose: PiggyBac compatible plasmid expressing dCas9-VPR
Depositing lab: Alejandro Chavez & Nan Cher Yeo. Depositing organization: Columbia University. Publication: Generation and application of a versatile CRISPR toolkit for mammalian cell engineering. Nghi Dang , Alissa Lance-Byrne, Angela Tung, Xiaoge Guo, Ryan J Cecchi, Joanna Buchthal, Alejandro Chavez, Nan Cher Yeo. Synthetic Biology, Volume 6, Issue 1, 2021 10.1093/synbio/ysab033.
Backbone
  Vector backbone: pB-CAGGS
  Vector type: CRISPR
  Selectable markers: iRFP713
Growth in bacteria
  Bacterial resistance: Ampicillin, 100 μg/mL
  Growth temperature: 30°C
  Growth strain: NEB Stable
  Copy number: High Copy
Gene/Insert
  Gene/Insert name: dCas9-VPR
  Species: Synthetic
  Mutation: D10A, D839A, H840A, N863A
  Cloning method: Gibson Cloning
Terms and licenses: Academic/Nonprofit Terms; Industry Terms: Not Available to Industry
How to cite: NAX_CAGGS_CAS9_m4_VPR_iRFP713 was a gift from Alejandro Chavez & Nan Cher Yeo (Addgene plasmid # 167884 ; http://n2t.net/addgene:167884 ; RRID:Addgene_167884)
