[The description below was written by a language model from this plasmid's Addgene catalogue record and pLannotate feature annotations shown in this document.]
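Description:
NAX_CAGGS_CAS9_m4_VPR_iRFP713 is a mammalian CRISPR activation plasmid of about 13.8 kb, built on the pB-CAGGS backbone and described as PiggyBac compatible, meaning the expression cargo is intended for transposase-mediated integration into the host genome. The PiggyBac terminal repeats themselves are not called in the automated feature table, which comes from a partial NGS sequence record. In bacteria the plasmid is maintained through a high-copy ColE1/pUC-type origin with ampicillin selection (AmpR under its own bla promoter). An f1 origin and remnants of lac/lacZα cloning-vector sequence are also present. Short matches to a phage lambda portal protein flanking the backbone are probably stuffer or spurious annotation hits rather than functional parts.

The main payload is dCas9-VPR driven by the CAGGS promoter, composed of the CMV enhancer, chicken β-actin promoter and a chimeric β-actin/β-globin intron. The Cas9m4 coding sequence carries D10A, D839A, H840A and N863A, which abolish nuclease activity while preserving guide RNA-directed DNA binding. It is followed by a RELA (p65) fragment and the Epstein-Barr virus Rta activation domain. The VP64 portion implied by the VPR name is not separately annotated, although an unannotated gap lies between Cas9 and p65. An HSV TK polyadenylation signal terminates this unit. A second cassette uses an EF-1α core promoter to express the near-infrared fluorescent protein iRFP713, ending in an SV40 poly(A) signal. This reporter serves as the selectable marker, allowing identification or sorting of cells carrying the construct. No guide RNA cassette is annotated, so guides would be supplied separately. The plasmid is used for programmable transcriptional activation of target genes in mammalian cells.
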