Features (pLannotate 1.2.2; 22 found; start..end, strand, type, name):
    149..1165    +  intron         chimeric intron: chimera between introns from chicken β-actin and rabbit β-globin
   1267..5370    +  CDS            Cas9m4: catalytically dead mutant of the Cas9 endonuclease from the Streptococcus pyogenes Type II CRISPR/Cas system RNA-guided DNA-binding protein that lacks endonuclease activity due to the mutations D10A, D839A, H840A, and N863A (Mali et al., 2013)
   5629..6408    +  CDS            RELA (fragment): TF65_HUMAN - Also known as NFKB3. Experimental evidence at protein level: Swiss-Prot protein existence level 1. NF-kappa-B is a pleiotropic transcription factor present in almost all cell types and is the endpoint of a series of signal transduction events that are initiated by a vast array of stimuli related to many biological processes such as inflammation, immunity, differentiation, cell growth, tumorigenesis and apoptosis. NF-kappa-B is a homo- or heterodimeric complex formed by the Rel-like domain- containing proteins RELA/p65, RELB, NFKB1/p105, NFKB1/p50, REL and NFKB2/p52. The heterodime
   6427..6996    +  CDS            Rta AD: transcriptional activation domain from the human herpesvirus 4 (Epstein-Barr virus) replication and transcription activator Rta/BRLF1 (Hardwick et al., 1992; Chavez et al., 2015)
   7065..7113    +  polyA_signal   HSV TK poly(A) signal: herpes simplex virus thymidine kinase polyadenylation signal (Cole and Stacy, 1985)
   7345..7556    +  promoter       EF-1α core promoter: core promoter for human elongation factor EF-1α
   7572..8522    +  CDS            iRFP713: phytochrome-based near-infrared fluorescent protein, originally termed iRFP (Filonov et al., 2011) name was changed to iRFP713 (Shcherbakova and Verkhusha, 2013)
   8526..8647    +  polyA_signal   SV40 poly(A) signal: SV40 polyadenylation signal
   8665..8757    +  ncRNA          G-CSF SLDE: Accession: RF00183 - G-CSF factor stem-loop destabilising element (SLDE)
   9454..9921    +  CDS            B (fragment): PORTL_LAMBD - Experimental evidence at protein level: Swiss-Prot protein existence level 1. Forms the portal vertex of the capsid (PubMed:6228056, PubMed:6232391). This portal plays critical roles in head assembly, genome packaging, neck/tail attachment, and genome ejection (Probable). The portal protein multimerizes as a single ring-shaped homododecamer arranged around a central channel (PubMed:6232391). Binds to the terminase subunits to form the packaging machine (PubMed:7799432). From Escherichia phage lambda (Bacteriophage lambda).
   9957..9979    -  protein_bind   lac operator (fragment): The lac repressor binds to the lac operator to inhibit transcription in E. coli. This inhibition can be relieved by adding lactose or isopropyl-β-D-thiogalactopyranoside (IPTG). lac repressor encoded by lacI
   9983..10013   -  promoter       lac promoter: promoter for the E. coli lac operon
  10028..10049   -  protein_bind   CAP binding site: CAP binding activates transcription in the presence of cAMP. E. coli catabolite activator protein
  10062..10154   -  CDS            lacI (fragment): lac repressor; lacI; The lac repressor binds to the lac operator to inhibit transcription in E. coli. This inhibition can be relieved by adding lactose or isopropyl-β-D-thiogalactopyranoside (IPTG).
  10337..10925   -  rep_origin     ori: high-copy-number ColE1/pMB1/pBR322/pUC origin of replication
  11096..11956   -  CDS            AmpR: β-lactamase; bla; confers resistance to ampicillin, carbenicillin, and related antibiotics
  11957..12061   -  promoter       AmpR promoter: bla
  12114..12542   -  rep_origin     f1 ori (sequence partly withheld): f1 bacteriophage origin of replication; arrow indicates direction of (+) strand synthesis
  12547..12702   -  CDS            lacZα (fragment): LacZα fragment of β-galactosidase; lacZ fragment
  12704..12823   +  CDS            B (fragment): PORTL_LAMBD - Experimental evidence at protein level: Swiss-Prot protein existence level 1. Forms the portal vertex of the capsid (PubMed:6228056, PubMed:6232391). This portal plays critical roles in head assembly, genome packaging, neck/tail attachment, and genome ejection (Probable). The portal protein multimerizes as a single ring-shaped homododecamer arranged around a central channel (PubMed:6232391). Binds to the terminase subunits to form the packaging machine (PubMed:7799432). From Escherichia phage lambda (Bacteriophage lambda).
  13313..13692   +  enhancer       CMV enhancer: human cytomegalovirus immediate early enhancer
  13694..148     +  promoter       chicken β-actin promoter (across the origin): No description available
>Addgene plasmid #167884 | NAX_CAGGS_CAS9_m4_VPR_iRFP713 | addgene full sequence | sequence record 354095 | Addgene Partial NGS Result
AGGCGGGGCGGGGCGGGGCGAGGGGCGGGGCGGGGCGAGGCGGAGAGGTGCGGCGGCAGCCAATCAGAGC
GGCGCGCTCCGAAAGTTTCCTTTTATGGCGAGGCGGCGGCGGCGGCGGCCCTATAAAAAGCGAAGCGCGC
GGCGGGCGGGAGTCGCTGCGCGCTGCCTTCGCCCCGTGCCCCGCTCCGCCGCCGCCTCGCGCCGCCCGCC
CCGGCTCTGACTGACCGCGTTACTCCCACAGGTGAGCGGGCGGGACGGCCCTTCTCCTCCGGGCTGTAAT
TAGCGCTTGGTTTAATGACGGCTTGTTTCTTTTCTGTGGCTGCGTGAAAGCCTTGAGGGGCTCCGGGAGG
GCCCTTTGTGCGGGGGGAGCGGCTCGGGGGGTGCGTGCGTGTGTGTGTGCGTGGGGAGCGCCGCGTGCGG
CTCCGCGCTGCCCGGCGGCTGTGAGCGCTGCGGGCGCGGCGCGGGGCTTTTTGCGCTCCGCAGTGTGCGC
GAGGGGAGCGCGGCCGGGGGCGGTGCCCCGCGGTGCGGGGGGGGCTGCGAGGGGAACAAAGGCTGCGTGC
GGGGTGTGTGCGTGGGGGGGTGAGCAGGGGGTGTGGGCGCGTCGGTCGGGCTGCAACCCCCCCTGCACCC
CCCTCCCCGAGTTGCTGAGCACGGCCCGGCTTCGGGTGCGGGGCTCCGTACGGGGCGTGGCGCGGGGCTC
GCCGTGCCGGGCGGGGGGTGGCGGCAGGTGGGGGTGCCGGGCGGGGCGGGGCCGCCTCGGGCCGGGGAGG
GCTCGGGGGAGGGGCGCGGCGGCCCCCGGAGCGCCGGCGGCTGTCGAGGCGCGGCGAGCCGCAGCCATTG
CCTTTTATGGTAATCGTGCGAGAGGGCGCAGGGACTTCCTTTGTCCCAAATCTGTGCGGAGCCGAAATCT
GGGAGGCGCCGCCGCACCCCCTCTAGCGGGCGCGGGGCGAAGCGGTGCGGCGCCGGCAGGAAGGAAATGG
GCGGGGAGGGCCTTCGTGCGTCGCCGCGCCGCCGTCCCCTTCTCCCTCTCCAGCCTCGGGGCTGTCCGCG
GGGGGACGGCTGCCTTCGGGGGGGACGGGGCAGGGCGGGGTTCGGCTTCTGGCGTGTGACCGGCGGCTCT
AGAGCCTCTGCTAACCATGTTCATGCCTTCTTCTTTTTCCTACAGCTCCTGGGCAACGTGCTGGTTATTG
TGCTGTCTCATCATTTTGGCAAAGAATCTAGATACCCTCGTAAAGGTCTAGAGCTAGCGAATTCGAATTT
GCCACCATGGACAAGAAGTACTCCATTGGGCTCGCTATCGGCACAAACAGCGTCGGCTGGGCCGTCATTA
CGGACGAGTACAAGGTGCCGAGCAAAAAATTCAAAGTTCTGGGCAATACCGATCGCCACAGCATAAAGAA
GAACCTCATTGGCGCCCTCCTGTTCGACTCCGGGGAGACGGCCGAAGCCACGCGGCTCAAAAGAACAGCA
CGGCGCAGATATACCCGCAGAAAGAATCGGATCTGCTACCTGCAGGAGATCTTTAGTAATGAGATGGCTA
AGGTGGATGACTCTTTCTTCCATAGGCTGGAGGAGTCCTTTTTGGTGGAGGAGGATAAAAAGCACGAGCG
CCACCCAATCTTTGGCAATATCGTGGACGAGGTGGCGTACCATGAAAAGTACCCAACCATATATCATCTG
AGGAAGAAGCTTGTAGACAGTACTGATAAGGCTGACTTGCGGTTGATCTATCTCGCGCTGGCGCATATGA
TCAAATTTCGGGGACACTTCCTCATCGAGGGGGACCTGAACCCAGACAACAGCGATGTCGACAAACTCTT
TATCCAACTGGTTCAGACTTACAATCAGCTTTTCGAAGAGAACCCGATCAACGCATCCGGAGTTGACGCC
AAAGCAATCCTGAGCGCTAGGCTGTCCAAATCCCGGCGGCTCGAAAACCTCATCGCACAGCTCCCTGGGG
AGAAGAAGAACGGCCTGTTTGGTAATCTTATCGCCCTGTCACTCGGGCTGACCCCCAACTTTAAATCTAA
CTTCGACCTGGCCGAAGATGCCAAGCTTCAACTGAGCAAAGACACCTACGATGATGATCTCGACAATCTG
CTGGCCCAGATCGGCGACCAGTACGCAGACCTTTTTTTGGCGGCAAAGAACCTGTCAGACGCCATTCTGC
TGAGTGATATTCTGCGAGTGAACACGGAGATCACCAAAGCTCCGCTGAGCGCTAGTATGATCAAGCGCTA
TGATGAGCACCACCAAGACTTGACTTTGCTGAAGGCCCTTGTCAGACAGCAACTGCCTGAGAAGTACAAG
GAAATTTTCTTCGATCAGTCTAAAAATGGCTACGCCGGATACATTGACGGCGGAGCAAGCCAGGAGGAAT
TTTACAAATTTATTAAGCCCATCTTGGAAAAAATGGACGGCACCGAGGAGCTGCTGGTAAAGCTTAACAG
AGAAGATCTGTTGCGCAAACAGCGCACTTTCGACAATGGAAGCATCCCCCACCAGATTCACCTGGGCGAA
CTGCACGCTATCCTCAGGCGGCAAGAGGATTTCTACCCCTTTTTGAAAGATAACAGGGAAAAGATTGAGA
AAATCCTCACATTTCGGATACCCTACTATGTAGGCCCCCTCGCCCGGGGAAATTCCAGATTCGCGTGGAT
GACTCGCAAATCAGAAGAGACCATCACTCCCTGGAACTTCGAGGAAGTCGTGGATAAGGGGGCCTCTGCC
CAGTCCTTCATCGAAAGGATGACTAACTTTGATAAAAATCTGCCTAACGAAAAGGTGCTTCCTAAACACT
CTCTGCTGTACGAGTACTTCACAGTTTATAACGAGCTCACCAAGGTCAAATACGTCACAGAAGGGATGAG
AAAGCCAGCATTCCTGTCTGGAGAGCAGAAGAAAGCTATCGTGGACCTCCTCTTCAAGACGAACCGGAAA
GTTACCGTGAAACAGCTCAAAGAAGACTATTTCAAAAAGATTGAATGTTTCGACTCTGTTGAAATCAGCG
GAGTGGAGGATCGCTTCAACGCATCCCTGGGAACGTATCACGATCTCCTGAAAATCATTAAAGACAAGGA
CTTCCTGGACAATGAGGAGAACGAGGACATTCTTGAGGACATTGTCCTCACCCTTACGTTGTTTGAAGAT
AGGGAGATGATTGAAGAACGCTTGAAAACTTACGCTCATCTCTTCGACGACAAAGTCATGAAACAGCTCA
AGAGGCGCCGATATACAGGATGGGGGCGGCTGTCAAGAAAACTGATCAATGGGATCCGAGACAAGCAGAG
TGGAAAGACAATCCTGGATTTTCTTAAGTCCGATGGATTTGCCAACCGGAACTTCATGCAGTTGATCCAT
GATGACTCTCTCACCTTTAAGGAGGACATCCAGAAAGCACAAGTTTCTGGCCAGGGGGACAGTCTTCACG
AGCACATCGCTAATCTTGCAGGTAGCCCAGCTATCAAAAAGGGAATACTGCAGACCGTTAAGGTCGTGGA
TGAACTCGTCAAAGTAATGGGAAGGCATAAGCCCGAGAATATCGTTATCGAGATGGCCCGAGAGAACCAA
ACTACCCAGAAGGGACAGAAGAACAGTAGGGAAAGGATGAAGAGGATTGAAGAGGGTATAAAAGAACTGG
GGTCCCAAATCCTTAAGGAACACCCAGTTGAAAACACCCAGCTTCAGAATGAGAAGCTCTACCTGTACTA
CCTGCAGAACGGCAGGGACATGTACGTGGATCAGGAACTGGACATCAATCGGCTCTCCGACTACGACGTG
GCTGCTATCGTGCCCCAGTCTTTTCTCAAAGATGATTCTATTGATAATAAAGTGTTGACAAGATCCGATA
AAGCTAGAGGGAAGAGTGATAACGTCCCCTCAGAAGAAGTTGTCAAGAAAATGAAAAATTATTGGCGGCA
GCTGCTGAACGCCAAACTGATCACACAACGGAAGTTCGATAATCTGACTAAGGCTGAACGAGGTGGCCTG
TCTGAGTTGGATAAAGCCGGCTTCATCAAAAGGCAGCTTGTTGAGACACGCCAGATCACCAAGCACGTGG
CCCAAATTCTCGATTCACGCATGAACACCAAGTACGATGAAAATGACAAACTGATTCGAGAGGTGAAAGT
TATTACTCTGAAGTCTAAGCTGGTCTCAGATTTCAGAAAGGACTTTCAGTTTTATAAGGTGAGAGAGATC
AACAATTACCACCATGCGCATGATGCCTACCTGAATGCAGTGGTAGGCACTGCACTTATCAAAAAATATC
CCAAGCTTGAATCTGAATTTGTTTACGGAGACTATAAAGTGTACGATGTTAGGAAAATGATCGCAAAGTC
TGAGCAGGAAATAGGCAAGGCCACCGCTAAGTACTTCTTTTACAGCAATATTATGAATTTTTTCAAGACC
GAGATTACACTGGCCAATGGAGAGATTCGGAAGCGACCACTTATCGAAACAAACGGAGAAACAGGAGAAA
TCGTGTGGGACAAGGGTAGGGATTTCGCGACAGTCCGGAAGGTCCTGTCCATGCCGCAGGTGAACATCGT
TAAAAAGACCGAAGTACAGACCGGAGGCTTCTCCAAGGAAAGTATCCTCCCGAAAAGGAACAGCGACAAG
CTGATCGCACGCAAAAAAGATTGGGACCCCAAGAAATACGGCGGATTCGATTCTCCTACAGTCGCTTACA
GTGTACTGGTTGTGGCCAAAGTGGAGAAAGGGAAGTCTAAAAAACTCAAAAGCGTCAAGGAACTGCTGGG
CATCACAATCATGGAGCGATCAAGCTTCGAAAAAAACCCCATCGACTTTCTCGAGGCGAAAGGATATAAA
GAGGTCAAAAAAGACCTCATCATTAAGCTTCCCAAGTACTCTCTCTTTGAGCTTGAAAACGGCCGGAAAC
GAATGCTCGCTAGTGCGGGCGAGCTGCAGAAAGGTAACGAGCTGGCACTGCCCTCTAAATACGTTAATTT
CTTGTATCTGGCCAGCCACTATGAAAAGCTCAAAGGGTCTCCCGAAGATAATGAGCAGAAGCAGCTGTTC
GTGGAACAACACAAACACTACCTTGATGAGATCATCGAGCAAATAAGCGAATTCTCCAAAAGAGTGATCC
TCGCCGACGCTAACCTCGATAAGGTGCTTTCTGCTTACAATAAGCACAGGGATAAGCCCATCAGGGAGCA
GGCAGAAAACATTATCCACTTGTTTACTCTGACCAACTTGGGCGCGCCTGCAGCCTTCAAGTACTTCGAC
ACCACCATAGACAGAAAGCGGTACACCTCTACAAAGGAGGTCCTGGACGCCACACTGATTCATCAGTCAA
TTACGGGGCTCTATGAAACAAGAATCGACCTCTCTCAGCTCGGTGGAGACAGCAGGGCTGACCCCAAGAA
GAAGAGGAAGGTGGAGGCCAGCGGTTCCGGACGGGCTGACGCATTGGACGATTTTGATCTGGATATGCTG
GGAAGTGACGCCCTCGATGATTTTGACCTTGACATGCTTGGTTCGGATGCCCTTGATGACTTTGACCTCG
ACATGCTCGGCAGTGACGCCCTTGATGATTTCGACCTGGACATGCTGATTAACTCTAGAAGTTCCGGATC
TCCGAAAAAGAAACGCAAAGTTGGTAGCCAGTACCTGCCCGACACCGACGACCGGCACCGGATCGAGGAA
AAGCGGAAGCGGACCTACGAGACATTCAAGAGCATCATGAAGAAGTCCCCCTTCAGCGGCCCCACCGACC
CTAGACCTCCACCTAGAAGAATCGCCGTGCCCAGCAGATCCAGCGCCAGCGTGCCAAAACCTGCCCCCCA
GCCTTACCCCTTCACCAGCAGCCTGAGCACCATCAACTACGACGAGTTCCCTACCATGGTGTTCCCCAGC
GGCCAGATCTCTCAGGCCTCTGCTCTGGCTCCAGCCCCTCCTCAGGTGCTGCCTCAGGCTCCTGCTCCTG
CACCAGCTCCAGCCATGGTGTCTGCACTGGCTCAGGCACCAGCACCCGTGCCTGTGCTGGCTCCTGGACC
TCCACAGGCTGTGGCTCCACCAGCCCCTAAACCTACACAGGCCGGCGAGGGCACACTGTCTGAAGCTCTG
CTGCAGCTGCAGTTCGACGACGAGGATCTGGGAGCCCTGCTGGGAAACAGCACCGATCCTGCCGTGTTCA
CCGACCTGGCCAGCGTGGACAACAGCGAGTTCCAGCAGCTGCTGAACCAGGGCATCCCTGTGGCCCCTCA
CACCACCGAGCCCATGCTGATGGAATACCCCGAGGCCATCACCCGGCTCGTGACAGGCGCTCAGAGGCCT
CCTGATCCAGCTCCTGCCCCTCTGGGAGCACCAGGCCTGCCTAATGGACTGCTGTCTGGCGACGAGGACT
TCAGCTCTATCGCCGACATGGACTTCTCCGCACTGCTGGGTAGCGGATCGGGATCTCGGGATTCCAGGGA
AGGGATGTTTTTGCCGAAGCCTGAGGCCGGCTCCGCTATTAGTGACGTGTTTGAGGGCCGCGAGGTGTGC
CAGCCAAAACGAATCCGGCCATTTCATCCTCCAGGAAGTCCATGGGCCAACCGCCCACTCCCCGCCAGCC
TCGCACCAACACCAACCGGTCCAGTACATGAGCCAGTCGGGTCACTGACCCCGGCACCAGTCCCTCAGCC
ACTGGATCCAGCGCCCGCAGTGACTCCCGAGGCCAGTCACCTGTTGGAGGATCCCGATGAAGAGACGAGC
CAGGCTGTCAAAGCCCTTCGGGAGATGGCCGATACTGTGATTCCCCAGAAGGAAGAGGCTGCAATCTGTG
GCCAAATGGACCTTTCCCATCCGCCCCCAAGGGGCCATCTGGATGAGCTGACAACCACACTTGAGTCCAT
GACCGAGGATCTGAACCTGGACTCACCCCTGACCCCGGAATTGAACGAGATTCTGGATACCTTCCTGAAC
GACGAGTGCCTCTTGCATGCCATGCATATCAGCACAGGACTGTCCATCTTCGACACATCTCTGTTTTGAG
TTTAAACGGGGGAGGCTAACTGAAACACGGAAGGAGACAATACCGGAAGGAACCCGCGCTATGACGGCAA
TAAAAAGACAGAATAAAACGCACGGGTGTTGGGTCGTTTGTTCATAAACGCGGGGTTCGGTCCCAGGGCT
GGCACTCTGTCGATACCCCACCGAGACCCCATTGGGGCCAATACGCCCGCGTTTCTTCCTTTTCCCCACC
CCACCCCCCAAGTTCGGGTGAAGGCCCAGGGCTCGCAGCCAACGTCGGGGCGGCAGGCCCTGCCATAGCA
GATCTGCGAAATCGGATCCGCGGCCGCACTGATTCTAGCTGCAGAGGCTCCGGTGCCCGTCAGTGGGCAG
AGCGCACATCGCCCACAGTCCCCGAGAAGTTGGGGGGAGGGGTCGGCAATTGAACCGGTGCCTAGAGAAG
GTGGCGCGGGGTAAACTGGGAAAGTGATGTCGTGTACTGGCTCCGCCTTTTTCCCGAGGGTGGGGGAGAA
CCGTATATAAGTGCAGTAGTCGCCGTGAACGTTCTTTTTCGCAACGGGTTTGCCGCCAGAACACAGGATC
CTCGAGCCACCATGGCGGAAGGATCCGTCGCCAGGCAGCCTGACCTCTTGACCTGCGACGATGAGCCGAT
CCATATCCCCGGTGCCATCCAACCGCATGGACTGCTGCTCGCCCTCGCCGCCGACATGACGATCGTTGCC
GGCAGCGACAACCTTCCCGAACTCACCGGACTGGCGATCGGCGCCCTGATCGGCCGCTCTGCGGCCGATG
TCTTCGACTCGGAAACGCACAACCGTCTGACGATCGCCTTGGCCGAGCCCGGGGCGGCCGTCGGAGCACC
GATCACTGTCGGCTTCACGATGCGAAAGGACGCAGGCTTCATCGGCTCCTGGCATCGCCATGATCAGCTC
ATCTTCCTCGAGCTCGAGCCTCCCCAGCGGGACGTCGCCGAGCCGCAGGCGTTCTTCCGCCGCACCAACA
GCGCCATCCGCCGCCTGCAGGCCGCCGAAACCTTGGAAAGCGCCTGCGCCGCCGCGGCGCAAGAGGTGCG
GAAGATTACCGGCTTCGATCGGGTGATGATCTATCGCTTCGCCTCCGACTCCAGCGGCGAAGTGATCGCA
GAGGATCGGTGCGCCGAGGTCGAGTCAAAACTAGGCCTGCACTATCCTGCCTCAACCGTGCCGGCGCAGG
CCCGTCGGCTCTATACCATCAACCCGGTACGGATCATTCCCGATATCAATTATCGGCCGGTGCCGGTCAC
CCCAGACCTCAATCCGGTCACCGGGCGGCCGATTGATCTTAGCTTCGCCATCCTGCGCAGCGTATCGCCC
GTCCATCTGGAGTTCATGCGCAACATAGGCATGCACGGCACGATGTCGATCTCGATTTTGCGCGGCGAGC
GACTGTGGGGATTGATCGTTTGCCATCACCGAACGCCGTACTACGTCGATCTCGATGGCCGCCAAGCCTG
CGAGCTAGTCGCCCAGGTTCTGGCCTGGCAGATCGGCGTGATGGAAGAGTGAGTTAACTTGTTTATTGCA
GCTTATAATGGTTACAAATAAAGCAATAGCATCACAAATTTCACAAATAAAGCATTTTTTTCACTGCATT
CTAGTTGTGGTTTGTCCAAACTCATCAATGTATCTTATCATGTCTGGAATTGACTCAAATGATGTCAATT
AGTCTATCAGAAGCTCATCTGGTCTCCCTTCCGGGGGACAAGACATCCCTGTTTAATATTTAAACAGCAG
TGTTCCCAAACTGGGTTCTTATATCCCTTGCTCTGGTCAACCAGGTTGCAGGGTTTCCTGTCCTCACAGG
AACGAAGTCCCTAAAGAAACAGTGGCAGCCAGGTTTAGCCCCGGAATTGACTGGATTCCTTTTTTAGGGC
CCATTGGTATGGCTTTTTCCCCGTATCCCCCCAGGTGTCTGCAGGCTCAAAGAGCAGCGAGAAGCGTTCA
GAGGAAAGCGATCCCGTGCCACCTTCCCCGTGCCCGGGCTGTCCCCGCACGCTGCCGGCTCGGGGATGCG
GGGGGAGCGCCGGACCGGAGCGGAGCCCCGGGCGGCTCGCTGCTGCCCCCTAGCGGGGGAGGGACGTAAT
TACATCCCTGGGGGCTTTGGGGGGGGGCTGTCCCTGATATCTATAACAAGAAAATATATATATAATAAGT
TATCACGTAAGTAGAACATGAAATAACAATATAATTATCGTATGAGTTAAATCTTAAAAGTCACGTAAAA
GATAATCATGCGTCATTTTGACTCACGCGGTCGTTATAGTTCAAAATCAGTGACACTTACCGCATTGACA
AGCACGCCTCACGGGAGCTCCAAGCGGCGACTGAGATGTCCTAAATGCACAGCGACGGATTCGCGCTATT
TAGAAAGAGAGAGCAATATTTCAAGAATGCATGCGTCAATTTTACGCAGACTATCTTTCTAGGGTTAATC
TAGCTGCATCAGGATCATATCGTCGGGTCTTTTTTCCGGCTCAGTCATCGCCCAAGCTGGCGCTATCTGG
GCATCGGGGAGGAAGAAGCCCGTGCCTTTTCCCGCGAGGTTGAAGCGGCATGGAAAGAGTTTGCCGAGGA
TGACTGCTGCTGCATTGACGTTGAGCGAAAACGCACGTTTACCATGATGATTCGGGAAGGTGTGGCCATG
CACGCCTTTAACGGTGAACTGTTCGTTCAGGCCACCTGGGATACCAGTTCGTCGCGGCTTTTCCGGACAC
AGTTCCGGATGGTCAGCCCGAAGCGCATCAGCAACCCGAACAATACCGGCGACAGCCGGAACTGCCGTGC
CGGTGTGCAGATTAATGACAGCGGTGCGGCGCTGGGATATTACGTCAGCGAGGACGGGTATCCTGGCTGG
ATGCCGCAGAAATGGACATGGATACCCCGTGAGTTACCCGGCGGGCGCGCTTGGCGTAATCATGGTCATA
GCTGTTTCCTGTGTGAAATTGTTATCCGCTCACAATTCCACACAACATACGAGCCGGAAGCATAAAGTGT
AAAGCCTGGGGTGCCTAATGAGTGAGCTAACTCACATTAATTGCGTTGCGCTCACTGCCCGCTTTCCAGT
CGGGAAACCTGTCGTGCCAGCTGCATTAATGAATCGGCCAACGCGCGGGGAGAGGCGGTTTGCGTATTGG
GCGCTCTTCCGCTTCCTCGCTCACTGACTCGCTGCGCTCGGTCGTTCGGCTGCGGCGAGCGGTATCAGCT
CACTCAAAGGCGGTAATACGGTTATCCACAGAATCAGGGGATAACGCAGGAAAGAACATGTGAGCAAAAG
GCCAGCAAAAGGCCAGGAACCGTAAAAAGGCCGCGTTGCTGGCGTTTTTCCATAGGCTCCGCCCCCCTGA
CGAGCATCACAAAAATCGACGCTCAAGTCAGAGGTGGCGAAACCCGACAGGACTATAAAGATACCAGGCG
TTTCCCCCTGGAAGCTCCCTCGTGCGCTCTCCTGTTCCGACCCTGCCGCTTACCGGATACCTGTCCGCCT
TTCTCCCTTCGGGAAGCGTGGCGCTTTCTCATAGCTCACGCTGTAGGTATCTCAGTTCGGTGTAGGTCGT
TCGCTCCAAGCTGGGCTGTGTGCACGAACCCCCCGTTCAGCCCGACCGCTGCGCCTTATCCGGTAACTAT
CGTCTTGAGTCCAACCCGGTAAGACACGACTTATCGCCACTGGCAGCAGCCACTGGTAACAGGATTAGCA
GAGCGAGGTATGTAGGCGGTGCTACAGAGTTCTTGAAGTGGTGGCCTAACTACGGCTACACTAGAAGAAC
AGTATTTGGTATCTGCGCTCTGCTGAAGCCAGTTACCTTCGGAAAAAGAGTTGGTAGCTCTTGATCCGGC
AAACAAACCACCGCTGGTAGCGGTGGTTTTTTTGTTTGCAAGCAGCAGATTACGCGCAGAAAAAAAGGAT
CTCAAGAAGATCCTTTGATCTTTTCTACGGGGTCTGACGCTCAGTGGAACGAAAACTCACGTTAAGGGAT
TTTGGTCATGAGATTATCAAAAAGGATCTTCACCTAGATCCTTTTAAATTAAAAATGAAGTTTTAAATCA
ATCTAAAGTATATATGAGTAAACTTGGTCTGACAGTTACCAATGCTTAATCAGTGAGGCACCTATCTCAG
CGATCTGTCTATTTCGTTCATCCATAGTTGCCTGACTCCCCGTCGTGTAGATAACTACGATACGGGAGGG
CTTACCATCTGGCCCCAGTGCTGCAATGATACCGCGAGACCCACGCTCACCGGCTCCAGATTTATCAGCA
ATAAACCAGCCAGCCGGAAGGGCCGAGCGCAGAAGTGGTCCTGCAACTTTATCCGCCTCCATCCAGTCTA
TTAATTGTTGCCGGGAAGCTAGAGTAAGTAGTTCGCCAGTTAATAGTTTGCGCAACGTTGTTGCCATTGC
TACAGGCATCGTGGTGTCACGCTCGTCGTTTGGTATGGCTTCATTCAGCTCCGGTTCCCAACGATCAAGG
CGAGTTACATGATCCCCCATGTTGTGCAAAAAAGCGGTTAGCTCCTTCGGTCCTCCGATCGTTGTCAGAA
GTAAGTTGGCCGCAGTGTTATCACTCATGGTTATGGCAGCACTGCATAATTCTCTTACTGTCATGCCATC
CGTAAGATGCTTTTCTGTGACTGGTGAGTACTCAACCAAGTCATTCTGAGAATAGTGTATGCGGCGACCG
AGTTGCTCTTGCCCGGCGTCAATACGGGATAATACCGCGCCACATAGCAGAACTTTAAAAGTGCTCATCA
TTGGAAAACGTTCTTCGGGGCGAAAACTCTCAAGGATCTTACCGCTGTTGAGATCCAGTTCGATGTAACC
CACTCGTGCACCCAACTGATCTTCAGCATCTTTTACTTTCACCAGCGTTTCTGGGTGAGCAAAAACAGGA
AGGCAAAATGCCGCAAAAAAGGGAATAAGGGCGACACGGAAATGTTGAATACTCATACTCTTCCTTTTTC
AATATTATTGAAGCATTTATCAGGGTTATTGTCTCATGAGCGGATACATATTTGAATGTATTTAGAAAAA
TAAACAAATAGGGGTTCCGCGCACATTTCCCCGAAAAGTGCCACCTAAATTGTAAGCGTTAATATTTTGT
TAAAATTCGCGTTAAATTTTTGTTAAATCAGCTCATTTTTTAACCAATAGGCCGAAATCGGCAAAATCCC
TTATAAATCAAAAGAATAGACCGAGATAGGGT
[37 nt withheld, positions 12213-12249]
AAAGAACGTGGACTCCAACGTCAAAGG
[49 nt withheld, positions 12277-12325]
T
[91 nt withheld, positions 12327-12417]
G
[124 nt withheld, positions 12419-12542]
CCCATTCGCCATTCAGGCTGCGCAACTGTTGGGAAGGGCGATCGGTGCGGGCCTCTTCGCTATTACGCCA
GCTGGCGAAAGGGGGATGTGCTGCAAGGCGATTAAGTTGGGTAACGCCAGGGTTTTCCCAGTCACGACGT
TGTAAAACGACGGCCAGTGAGCGCGCCTCGTTCATTCACGTTTTTGAACCCGTGGAGGACGGGCAGACTC
GCGGTGCAAATGTGTTTTACAGCGTGATGGAGCAGATGAAGATGCTCGACACGCTGCAGAACACGCAGCT
AGATTAACCCTAGAAAGATAATCATATTGTGACGTACGTTAAAGATAATCATGTGTAAAATTGACGCATG
TGTTTTATCGGTCTGTATATCGAGGTTTATTTATTAATTTGAATAGATATTAAGTTTTATTATATTTACA
CTTACATACTAATAATAAATTCAACAAACAATTTATTTATGTTTATTTATTTATTAAAAAAAACAAAAAC
TCAAAATTTCTTCTATAAAGTAACAAAACTTTTATGAGGGACAGCCCCCCCCCAAAGCCCCCAGGGATGT
AATTACGTCCCTCCCCCGCTAGGGGGCAGCAGCGAGCCGCCCGGGGCTCCGCTCCGGTCCGGCGCTCCCC
CCGCATCCCCGAGCCGGCAGCGTGCGGGGACAGCCCGGGCACGGGGAAGGTGGCACGGGATCGCTTTCCT
CTGAACGCTTCTCGCTGCTCTTTGAGCCTGCAGACACCTGGGGGGATACGGGGAAAAGGCCTCCACGGCC
GACATTGATTATTGACTAGTTATTAATAGTAATCAATTACGGGGTCATTAGTTCATAGCCCATATATGGA
GTTCCGCGTTACATAACTTACGGTAAATGGCCCGCCTGGCTGACCGCCCAACGACCCCCGCCCATTGACG
TCAATAATGACGTATGTTCCCATAGTAACGCCAATAGGGACTTTCCATTGACGTCAATGGGTGGAGTATT
TACGGTAAACTGCCCACTTGGCAGTACATCAAGTGTATCATATGCCAAGTACGCCCCCTATTGACGTCAA
TGACGGTAAATGGCCCGCCTGGCATTATGCCCAGTACATGACCTTATGGGACTTTCCTACTTGGCAGTAC
ATCTACGTATTAGTCATCGCTATTACCATGGTCGAGGTGAGCCCCACGTTCTGCTTCACTCTCCCCATCT
CCCCCCCCTCCCCACCCCCAATTTTGTATTTATTTATTTTTTAATTATTTTGTGCAGCGATGGGGGCGGG
GGGGGGGGGGGGG
